Addgene plasmid #39499: pSG5-p85α-ΔiSH2-C
Depositing lab: Julian Downward. Depositing organization: Cancer Research UK. Publication: Role of phosphoinositide 3-OH kinase in cell transformation and control of the actin cytoskeleton by Ras. Rodriguez-Viciana P, Warne PH, Khwaja A, Marte BM, Pappin D, Das P, Waterfield MD, Ridley A, Downward J. Cell. 1997 May 2;89(3):457-67. 10.1016/S0092-8674(00)80226-3 PubMed 9150145.
Backbone
  Vector backbone: pSG5
  Backbone manufacturer: Stratagene
  Vector type: Eukaryotic
Growth in bacteria
  Bacterial resistance: Ampicillin, 100 μg/mL
  Growth temperature: 37°C
  Growth strain: DH5alpha
  Copy number: High Copy
Gene/Insert
  Gene/Insert name: p85 ΔiSH2-C (alt name: PIK3R1)
  Species: B. taurus (bovine)
  Mutation: N488I, ΔiSH2-C = deletion of AA494-582
  Entrez Gene: PIK3R1
  Cloning method: Restriction Enzyme; 5′ cloning site EcoRI (not destroyed); 3′ cloning site EcoRI (not destroyed)
  Sequencing primers: 5′ CAG-F
Terms and licenses: Academic/Nonprofit Terms; Industry Terms: Not Available to Industry
How to cite: pSG5-p85α-ΔiSH2-C was a gift from Julian Downward (Addgene plasmid # 39499 ; http://n2t.net/addgene:39499 ; RRID:Addgene_39499)
