[The description below was written by a language model from this plasmid's Addgene catalogue record.]
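Description:
pSG5-p85α-ΔiSH2-C is a eukaryotic expression plasmid built on the commercial pSG5 backbone and carrying a mutant form of bovine p85α (PIK3R1), the regulatory subunit of class IA phosphoinositide 3-kinase. It is propagated in E. coli as a high-copy plasmid under ampicillin selection. The record lists no selectable marker for mammalian cells, no epitope tag and no reporter, and it does not state the promoter. pSG5 is generally known as a transient-expression vector that drives inserts from the SV40 early promoter, with a β-globin intron and an SV40 polyadenylation signal. No feature table is supplied here to confirm those elements in this construct.

The insert was cloned into a single EcoRI site that is retained at both ends, so it can be excised with that one enzyme, and its orientation depends on how the fragment was ligated. The encoded protein lacks residues 494–582, the C-terminal part of the inter-SH2 (iSH2) region, and also carries an N488I substitution. The iSH2 region lies between the two SH2 domains of p85 and is the coiled-coil segment that binds the p110 catalytic subunit. Deletions within it are classically used to make p85 variants that still engage phosphotyrosine docking sites but cannot recruit p110, and so interfere with endogenous PI 3-kinase signalling. The record itself does not describe the functional behaviour of this particular deletion. The associated publication concerns the role of PI 3-kinase in Ras-driven cell transformation and control of the actin cytoskeleton. This fits use of the plasmid in transfection experiments that test how far Ras effector signalling depends on PI 3-kinase.
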