>Addgene plasmid #39499 | pSG5-p85α-ΔiSH2-C | addgene partial sequence | sequence record 52411 | T7 5'-TAATACGACTCACTATAGGG-3'
GCCAGCCTCAGCCGTCGCATGGTCTCAGGTCTGCAGCCATGAGTGCCGAGGGGTACCAGTACCGGGCGCT
GTACGACTATAAGAAGGAGCGGGAAGAGGACATTGACTTGCACCTGGGGGACATATTGACTGTGAACAAA
GGGTCCTTAGTCGCTCTTGGATTCAGTGATGGACAGGAAGCCAAGCCTGAAGAAATTGGCTGGTTAAATG
GCTATAACGAGACGACAGGGGAGAGGGGAGACTTTCCGGGAACTTACGTAGAATATATTGGAAGGAAAAA
GATCTCGCCTCCCACACCAAAGCCCCGGCCACCTCGACCCCTTCCTGTTGCCCCAGGTCCTTCAAAAACT
GAAGCAGACAGTGAGCAACAAGCTTCCACTCTCCCAGACCTTGCAGAGCAGTTCGCACCCCCTGACGTTG
CTCCACCGCTTCTTATCAAGCTCGTGGAAGCCATTGAAAAGAAAGGTCTGGAATGTTCAACTCTATACAG
AACACAGAGCTCCAGCAACCCAGCCGAGTTACGACAGCTTCTTGATTGTGATACCGCCTCCTTGGACTTG
GAGATGTTCGATGTGCACGTTTTAGCTGACGCCTTCAAACGCTATCTCCTGGACTTACCGAATCCTGTCA
TTCCGGTAGCCGTTTCCAGTGAACTGATTTCTTTAGCCCCAGAAGTGCAGA
