>Addgene plasmid #39499 | pSG5-p85α-ΔiSH2-C | addgene partial sequence | sequence record 52414 | SV40pA-rev
CATAACAGTTCTGCTTTAATAAGATCTGGATCCGAATTCCGTTGCTGATTCCGTTGCTGTCGCCTTGGGG
AGTCAAAGGTAAGGAGCAGGCTGGAGGGCGGCCCTTCATCGCCTCTGCTGCGCGTACACTGGGTAGGCTA
GTGTGACGTTGAGGGAGTCGTTGTGCTGCACGAGAGAGGTGTGCTGGTAGTGGAGCACCAGCTCCTTGAG
GGAGCTGTACAGGTTGTAGGGCTCGGCGAAGCCGTAGCCCGTGGCCGTCTTGTTGATGACGCAGTGCTTG
ACCTCGCCGTCCACCACCACAGAGCAGGCGTAGCAGCCCTGTTTACTGCTTTCCCGGACAAGAAAAGTGC
CGTCTCGCTTCCCTCGCAACAGGTTTTCAGCTTTGTTTCGGTTGCTGCTTCCAACATTCCAAGTCTTCTC
ATCGTGGTGGGGCAAATCCTCATCATCTTCTACCAGCGAATATTGGTCTTCAGTGTTTTCATTGCCCAGC
CACTCGTTCAATTTCTTCTGCCGAACACCTTTCTGAGTCAACCACATAAATATTTTTATGGTTTCAATAA
ATGCTTCAATAGCTGTTCTTTTCATTTGGATTTCCTGGGAAGTTCGGGTATAGTCTTCATATAATCTATC
ATATTCCCGACTTTTTTCTTGAAATTGAGTGTTATATTCATGTAATTTTTTCCCTACAGCTTCAATATTA
TCTTCTTTGACAACTTGATCCTGTTGGTATTTGGATACTGGATAAAGTAATTTCACATCCAGTTTGGGAT
TATACTGAGCTAGAGATTCATTCCGGTAGTGGTTTATTAGTTCAACCACAGAGTTGAAGGTTAATGGGTC
AGAGAAGCCATATTTCCCATCTCGGTGAAATATTTTGATTAATTTGTTATTTCCTCCTTTCCTTAGTGTA
AGCGTGTAATCCCCATGCATTTTAGTAGATGCGTCTCGTACCAAAAAGGTCCCGTCAGCTGTGTCTCGAA
GTTTTTCATTCACTTCTTCCCTCGAGATATCTCCCCAGTACCATTCAGCATCT
